Addgene plasmid #78256: pCMV-dCas9-D3A
Purpose: Expresses dead Cas9 (dCas9) fused to DNMT3A catalytic domain (CD) under the control of the CMV promoter
Depositing lab: Grant Challen. Depositing organization: Washington University in Saint Louis. Publication: Reprogrammable CRISPR/Cas9-based system for inducing site-specific DNA methylation. McDonald JI, Celik H, Rois LE, Fishberger G, Fowler T, Rees R, Kramer A, Martens A, Edwards JR, Challen GA. Biol Open. 2016 May 11. pii: bio.019067. doi: 10.1242/bio.019067. PubMed 27170255.
Backbone
  Vector backbone: pCMV
  Total vector size (bp): 14357
  Vector type: Mammalian Expression, CRISPR
Growth in bacteria
  Bacterial resistance: Ampicillin, 100 μg/mL
  Growth temperature: 37°C
  Growth strain: DH5alpha
  Copy number: High Copy
Gene/Insert
  Gene/Insert name: DNMT3A CD aa 598-912
  Species: H. sapiens (human)
  Insert size (bp): 948
  GenBank ID: AF480163
  Entrez Gene: DNMT3A (a.k.a. DNMT3A2, HESJAS, M.HsaIIIA, TBRS)
  Promoter: pCMV
  Tag / fusion protein: Flag epitope tag (N terminal on insert)
  Cloning method: Restriction Enzyme; 5′ cloning site NheI (not destroyed); 3′ cloning site AgeI (not destroyed)
  Sequencing primers: 5′ ctgcagccttcaagtacttcgacacc; 3′ ATGCTCGTCAAGAAGACAGGGCCAGGTTTC
Terms and licenses: Academic/Nonprofit Terms; Industry Terms: Not Available to Industry
How to cite: pCMV-dCas9-D3A was a gift from Grant Challen (Addgene plasmid # 78256 ; http://n2t.net/addgene:78256 ; RRID:Addgene_78256)
