[The description below was written by a language model from this plasmid's Addgene catalogue record and pLannotate feature annotations shown in this document.]
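Description:
pCMV-dCas9-D3A is a roughly 14.3 kb mammalian expression and CRISPR plasmid encoding a fusion of nuclease-dead Streptococcus pyogenes Cas9 (dCas9) to the catalytic domain of human DNMT3A (residues 598–912), with a Flag epitope recorded at the N-terminal side of the DNMT3A insert. It is maintained in E. coli at high copy from a ColE1/pUC-type origin under ampicillin selection (AmpR) and also carries an f1 origin. A separate SV40/EM7-driven BleoR cassette with an SV40 poly(A) signal could allow Zeocin selection in mammalian or bacterial cells.

Although the catalogue lists the backbone as "pCMV" and the promoter as CMV, the annotated sequence has the layout of a third-generation HIV-1 lentiviral transfer vector. The CMV enhancer/promoter lies directly upstream of a truncated 5' LTR, where it would normally drive the viral genomic transcript. It is followed by the Ψ packaging signal, a gag fragment, the RRE and the cPPT/CTS. The element immediately upstream of the Cas9 coding sequence is a human ubiquitin C (UbC) promoter, not CMV, so the catalogue and the feature table disagree on which promoter directly drives the fusion. The record does not resolve this. Downstream of the Cas9–DNMT3A reading frame are a WPRE, which enhances transcript expression, a second truncated LTR and a bGH poly(A) signal. The annotation tool labels the nuclease simply as Cas9, so the inactivating mutations are known only from the catalogue description.

No guide RNA cassette is annotated, so guides would need to be supplied separately. When paired with them, the fusion is intended to recruit de novo DNA methyltransferase activity to chosen genomic loci, inducing site-specific CpG methylation for epigenome editing studies.
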