Features (pLannotate 1.2.2; 32 found; start..end, strand, type, name):
     31..83      -  misc_feature   bom (fragment): basis of mobility region from pBR322
    238..617     +  enhancer       CMV enhancer: human cytomegalovirus immediate early enhancer
    618..817     +  promoter       CMV promoter: human cytomegalovirus (CMV) immediate early promoter
    835..1015    +  LTR            5' LTR (truncated): truncated 5' long terminal repeat (LTR) from HIV-1
   1062..1187    +  misc_feature   HIV-1 Ψ: packaging signal of human immunodeficiency virus type 1
   1171..1534    +  CDS            HIV-1 gag (fragment): gag protein from human immunodeficiency virus 1; gag
   1680..1913    +  misc_feature   RRE: The Rev response element (RRE) of HIV-1 allows for Rev-dependent mRNA export from the nucleus to the cytoplasm.
   2290..2390    +  CDS            Rev (fragment): human immunodeficiency virus 1 (HIV-1) Rev protein; rev; enhances nuclear export of unspliced and incompletely spliced viral mRNAs
   2440..2557    +  misc_feature   cPPT/CTS: central polypurine tract and central termination sequence of HIV-1
   2611..3821    +  promoter       UbC promoter: human ubiquitin C promoter
   3832..3855    -  misc_feature   MCS (fragment): pUC18/19 multiple cloning site
   3862..7965    +  CDS            Cas9: Cas9 (Csn1) endonuclease from the Streptococcus pyogenes Type II CRISPR/Cas system generates RNA-guided double strand breaks in DNA
   8050..8982    +  CDS            DNMT3A catalytic domain: catalytic domain of DNA methyltransferase 3A
   9000..9024    +  misc_feature   MCS (fragment): pBluescript multiple cloning site
   9024..9612    +  misc_feature   WPRE: woodchuck hepatitis virus posttranscriptional regulatory element
   9549..10130   +  CDS            nef (fragment): NEF_HV1H2 - Experimental evidence at protein level: Swiss-Prot protein existence level 1. Extracellular Nef protein targets CD4(+) T-lymphocytes for apoptosis by interacting with CXCR4 surface receptors. From Human immunodeficiency virus type 1 group M subtype B (isolate HXB2) (HIV-1).
  10137..10317   +  LTR            5' LTR (truncated): truncated 5' long terminal repeat (LTR) from HIV-1
  10349..10573   +  polyA_signal   bGH poly(A) signal: bovine growth hormone polyadenylation signal
  10577..10598   +  promoter       SV40 promoter (fragment): SV40 enhancer and early promoter
  10619..11047   +  rep_origin     f1 ori (sequence partly withheld): f1 bacteriophage origin of replication; arrow indicates direction of (+) strand synthesis
  11061..11390   +  promoter       SV40 promoter: SV40 enhancer and early promoter
  11438..11485   +  promoter       EM7 promoter: synthetic bacterial promoter&nbsp
  11504..11878   +  CDS            BleoR: antibiotic-binding protein; Sh ble from Streptoalloteichus hindustanus; confers resistance to bleomycin, phleomycin, and Zeocin™
  11888..12013   +  CDS            ble (fragment): BLE_KLEPN - Experimental evidence at protein level: Swiss-Prot protein existence level 1. Binding protein with a strong affinity to the bleomycin family of antibiotics. Binds to CL990; an antimitotic-antibiotic compound. From Klebsiella pneumoniae.
  12008..12129   +  polyA_signal   SV40 poly(A) signal: SV40 polyadenylation signal
  12200..12222   -  protein_bind   lac operator (fragment): The lac repressor binds to the lac operator to inhibit transcription in E. coli. This inhibition can be relieved by adding lactose or isopropyl-β-D-thiogalactopyranoside (IPTG). lac repressor encoded by lacI
  12226..12256   -  promoter       lac promoter: promoter for the E. coli lac operon
  12271..12292   -  protein_bind   CAP binding site: CAP binding activates transcription in the presence of cAMP. E. coli catabolite activator protein
  12305..12397   -  CDS            lacI (fragment): lac repressor; lacI; The lac repressor binds to the lac operator to inhibit transcription in E. coli. This inhibition can be relieved by adding lactose or isopropyl-β-D-thiogalactopyranoside (IPTG).
  12580..13168   -  rep_origin     ori: high-copy-number ColE1/pMB1/pBR322/pUC origin of replication
  13339..14199   -  CDS            AmpR: β-lactamase; bla; confers resistance to ampicillin, carbenicillin, and related antibiotics
  14200..14304   -  promoter       AmpR promoter: bla
>Addgene plasmid #78256 | pCMV-dCas9-D3A | depositor full sequence | sequence record 150190 | Full plasmid sequence
GTCGACGGATCGGGAGATCTCCCGATCCCCTATGGTGCACTCTCAGTACAATCTGCTCTGATGCCGCATA
GTTAAGCCAGTATCTGCTCCCTGCTTGTGTGTTGGAGGTCGCTGAGTAGTGCGCGAGCAAAATTTAAGCT
ACAACAAGGCAAGGCTTGACCGACAATTGCATGAAGAATCTGCTTAGGGTTAGGCGTTTTGCGCTGCTTC
GCGATGTACGGGCCAGATATACGCGTTGACATTGATTATTGACTAGTTATTAATAGTAATCAATTACGGG
GTCATTAGTTCATAGCCCATATATGGAGTTCCGCGTTACATAACTTACGGTAAATGGCCCGCCTGGCTGA
CCGCCCAACGACCCCCGCCCATTGACGTCAATAATGACGTATGTTCCCATAGTAACGCCAATAGGGACTT
TCCATTGACGTCAATGGGTGGAGTATTTACGGTAAACTGCCCACTTGGCAGTACATCAAGTGTATCATAT
GCCAAGTACGCCCCCTATTGACGTCAATGACGGTAAATGGCCCGCCTGGCATTATGCCCAGTACATGACC
TTATGGGACTTTCCTACTTGGCAGTACATCTACGTATTAGTCATCGCTATTACCATGGTGATGCGGTTTT
GGCAGTACATCAATGGGCGTGGATAGCGGTTTGACTCACGGGGATTTCCAAGTCTCCACCCCATTGACGT
CAATGGGAGTTTGTTTTGGCACCAAAATCAACGGGACTTTCCAAAATGTCGTAACAACTCCGCCCCATTG
ACGCAAATGGGCGGTAGGCGTGTACGGTGGGAGGTCTATATAAGCAGCGCGTTTTGCCTGTACTGGGTCT
CTCTGGTTAGACCAGATCTGAGCCTGGGAGCTCTCTGGCTAACTAGGGAACCCACTGCTTAAGCCTCAAT
AAAGCTTGCCTTGAGTGCTTCAAGTAGTGTGTGCCCGTCTGTTGTGTGACTCTGGTAACTAGAGATCCCT
CAGACCCTTTTAGTCAGTGTGGAAAATCTCTAGCAGTGGCGCCCGAACAGGGACTTGAAAGCGAAAGGGA
AACCAGAGGAGCTCTCTCGACGCAGGACTCGGCTTGCTGAAGCGCGCACGGCAAGAGGCGAGGGGCGGCG
ACTGGTGAGTACGCCAAAAATTTTGACTAGCGGAGGCTAGAAGGAGAGAGATGGGTGCGAGAGCGTCAGT
ATTAAGCGGGGGAGAATTAGATCGCGATGGGAAAAAATTCGGTTAAGGCCAGGGGGAAAGAAAAAATATA
AATTAAAACATATAGTATGGGCAAGCAGGGAGCTAGAACGATTCGCAGTTAATCCTGGCCTGTTAGAAAC
ATCAGAAGGCTGTAGACAAATACTGGGACAGCTACAACCATCCCTTCAGACAGGATCAGAAGAACTTAGA
TCATTATATAATACAGTAGCAACCCTCTATTGTGTGCATCAAAGGATAGAGATAAAAGACACCAAGGAAG
CTTTAGACAAGATAGAGGAAGAGCAAAACAAAAGTAAGACCACCGCACAGCAAGCGGCCGCTGATCTTCA
GACCTGGAGGAGGAGATATGAGGGACAATTGGAGAAGTGAATTATATAAATATAAAGTAGTAAAAATTGA
ACCATTAGGAGTAGCACCCACCAAGGCAAAGAGAAGAGTGGTGCAGAGAGAAAAAAGAGCAGTGGGAATA
GGAGCTTTGTTCCTTGGGTTCTTGGGAGCAGCAGGAAGCACTATGGGCGCAGCGTCAATGACGCTGACGG
TACAGGCCAGACAATTATTGTCTGGTATAGTGCAGCAGCAGAACAATTTGCTGAGGGCTATTGAGGCGCA
ACAGCATCTGTTGCAACTCACAGTCTGGGGCATCAAGCAGCTCCAGGCAAGAATCCTGGCTGTGGAAAGA
TACCTAAAGGATCAACAGCTCCTGGGGATTTGGGGTTGCTCTGGAAAACTCATTTGCACCACTGCTGTGC
CTTGGAATGCTAGTTGGAGTAATAAATCTCTGGAACAGATTTGGAATCACACGACCTGGATGGAGTGGGA
CAGAGAAATTAACAATTACACAAGCTTAATACACTCCTTAATTGAAGAATCGCAAAACCAGCAAGAAAAG
AATGAACAAGAATTATTGGAATTAGATAAATGGGCAAGTTTGTGGAATTGGTTTAACATAACAAATTGGC
TGTGGTATATAAAATTATTCATAATGATAGTAGGAGGCTTGGTAGGTTTAAGAATAGTTTTTGCTGTACT
TTCTATAGTGAATAGAGTTAGGCAGGGATATTCACCATTATCGTTTCAGACCCACCTCCCAACCCCGAGG
GGACCCGACAGGCCCGAAGGAATAGAAGAAGAAGGTGGAGAGAGAGACAGAGACAGATCCATTCGATTAG
TGAACGGATCGGCACTGCGTGCGCCAATTCTGCAGACAAATGGCAGTATTCATCCACAATTTTAAAAGAA
AAGGGGGGATTGGGGGGTACAGTGCAGGGGAAAGAATAGTAGACATAATAGCAACAGACATACAAACTAA
AGAATTACAAAAACAAATTACAAAAATTCAAAATTTTCGGGTTTATTACAGGGACAGCAGAGATCCAGTT
TGGTTAATTAAGGGTGCAGCGGCCTCCGCGCCGGGTTTTGGCGCCTCCCGCGGGCGCCCCCCTCCTCACG
GCGAGCGCTGCCACGTCAGACGAAGGGCGCAGGAGCGTTCCTGATCCTTCCGCCCGGACGCTCAGGACAG
CGGCCCGCTGCTCATAAGACTCGGCCTTAGAACCCCAGTATCAGCAGAAGGACATTTTAGGACGGGACTT
GGGTGACTCTAGGGCACTGGTTTTCTTTCCAGAGAGCGGAACAGGCGAGGAAAAGTAGTCCCTTCTCGGC
GATTCTGCGGAGGGATCTCCGTGGGGCGGTGAACGCCGATGATTATATAAGGACGCGCCGGGTGTGGCAC
AGCTAGTTCCGTCGCAGCCGGGATTTGGGTCGCGGTTCTTGTTTGTGGATCGCTGTGATCGTCACTTGGT
GAGTTGCGGGCTGCTGGGCTGGCCGGGGCTTTCGTGGCCGCCGGGCCGCTCGGTGGGACGGAAGCGTGTG
GAGAGACCGCCAAGGGCTGTAGTCTGGGTCCGCGAGCAAGGTTGCCCTGAACTGGGGGTTGGGGGGAGCG
CACAAAATGGCGGCTGTTCCCGAGTCTTGAATGGAAGACGCTTGTAAGGCGGGCTGTGAGGTCGTTGAAA
CAAGGTGGGGGGCATGGTGGGCGGCAAGAACCCAAGGTCTTGAGGCCTTCGCTAATGCGGGAAAGCTCTT
ATTCGGGTGAGATGGGCTGGGGCACCATCTGGGGACCCTGACGTGAAGTTTGTCACTGACTGGAGAACTC
GGGTTTGTCGTCTGGTTGCGGGGGCGGCAGTTATGCGGTGCCGTTGGGCAGTGCACCCGTACCTTTGGGA
GCGCGCGCCTCGTCGTGTCGTGACGTCACCCGTTCTGTTGGCTTATAATGCAGGGTGGGGCCACCTGCCG
GTAGGTGTGCGGTAGGCTTTTCTCCGTCGCAGGACGCAGGGTTCGGGCCTAGGGTAGGCTCTCCTGAATC
GACAGGCGCCGGACCTCTGGTGAGGGGAGGGATAAGTGAGGCGTCAGTTTCTTTGGTCGGTTTTATGTAC
CTATCTTCTTAAGTAGCTGAAGCTCCGGTTTTGAACTATGCGCTCGGGGTTGGCGAGTGTGTTTTGTGAA
GTTTTTTAGGCACCTTTTGAAATGTAATCATTTGGGTCAATATGTAATTTTCAGTGTTAGACTAGTAAAT
TGTCCGCTAAATTCTGGCCGTTTTTGGCTTTTTTGTTAGACGAAGCTTGGGCTGCAGGTCGACTCTAGAG
GATCCGCCACCATGGACAAGAAGTACTCCATTGGGCTCGCTATCGGCACAAACAGCGTCGGCTGGGCCGT
CATTACGGACGAGTACAAGGTGCCGAGCAAAAAATTCAAAGTTCTGGGCAATACCGATCGCCACAGCATA
AAGAAGAACCTCATTGGCGCCCTCCTGTTCGACTCCGGGGAGACGGCCGAAGCCACGCGGCTCAAAAGAA
CAGCACGGCGCAGATATACCCGCAGAAAGAATCGGATCTGCTACCTGCAGGAGATCTTTAGTAATGAGAT
AGCTAAGGTGGATGACTCTTTCTTCCATAGGCTGGAGGAGTCCTTTTTGGTGGAGGAGGATAAAAAGCAC
GAGCGCCACCCAATCTTTGGCAATATCGTGGACGAGGTGGCGTACCATGAAAAGTACCCAACCATATATC
ATCTGAGGAAGAAGCTTGTAGACAGTACTGATAAGGCTGACTTGCGGTTGATCTATCTCGCGCTGGCGCA
TATGATCAAATTTCGGGGACACTTCCTCATCGAGGGGGACCTGAACCCAGACAACAGCGATGTCGACAAA
CTCTTTATCCAACTGGTTCAGACTTACAATCAGCTTTTCGAAGAGAACCCGATCAACGCATCCGGAGTTG
ACGCCAAAGCAATCCTGAGCGCTAGGCTGTCCAAATCCCGGCGGCTCGAAAACCTCATCGCACAGCTCCC
TGGGGAGAAGAAGAACGGCCTGTTTGGTAATCTTATCGCCCTGTCACTCGGGCTGACCCCCAACTTTAAA
TCTAACTTCGACCTGGCCGAAGATGCCAAGCTTCAACTGAGCAAAGACACCTACGATGATGATCTCGACA
ATCTGCTGGCCCAGATCGGCGACCAGTACGCAGACCTTTTTTTGGCGGCAAAGAACCTGTCAGACGCCAT
TCTGCTGAGTGATATTCTGCGAGTGAACACGGAGATCACCAAAGCTCCGCTGAGCGCTAGTATGATCAAG
CGCTATGATGAGCACCACCAAGACTTGACTTTGCTGAAGGCCCTTGTCAGACAGCAACTGCCTGAGAAGT
ACAAGGAAATTTTCTTCGATCAGTCTAAAAATGGCTACGCCGGATACATTGACGGCGGAGCAAGCCAGGA
GGAATTTTACAAATTTATTAAGCCCATCTTGGAAAAAATGGACGGCACCGAGGAGCTGCTGGTAAAGCTT
AACAGAGAAGATCTGTTGCGCAAACAGCGCACTTTCGACAATGGAAGCATCCCCCACCAGATTCACCTGG
GCGAACTGCACGCTATCCTCAGGCGGCAAGAGGATTTCTACCCCTTTTTGAAAGATAACAGGGAAAAGAT
TGAGAAAATCCTCACATTTCGGATACCCTACTATGTAGGCCCCCTCGCCCGGGGAAATTCCAGATTCGCG
TGGATGACTCGCAAATCAGAAGAGACCATCACTCCCTGGAACTTCGAGGAAGTCGTGGATAAGGGGGCCT
CTGCCCAGTCCTTCATCGAAAGGATGACTAACTTTGATAAAAATCTGCCTAACGAAAAGGTGCTTCCTAA
ACACTCTCTGCTGTACGAGTACTTCACAGTTTATAACGAGCTCACCAAGGTCAAATACGTCACAGAAGGG
ATGAGAAAGCCAGCATTCCTGTCTGGAGAGCAGAAGAAAGCTATCGTGGACCTCCTCTTCAAGACGAACC
GGAAAGTTACCGTGAAACAGCTCAAAGAAGACTATTTCAAAAAGATTGAATGTTTCGACTCTGTTGAAAT
CAGCGGAGTGGAGGATCGCTTCAACGCATCCCTGGGAACGTATCACGATCTCCTGAAAATCATTAAAGAC
AAGGACTTCCTGGACAATGAGGAGAACGAGGACATTCTTGAGGACATTGTCCTCACCCTTACGTTGTTTG
AAGATAGGGAGATGATTGAAGAACGCTTGAAAACTTACGCTCATCTCTTCGACGACAAAGTCATGAAACA
GCTCAAGAGGCGCCGATATACAGGATGGGGGCGGCTGTCAAGAAAACTGATCAATGGGATCCGAGACAAG
CAGAGTGGAAAGACAATCCTGGATTTTCTTAAGTCCGATGGATTTGCCAACCGGAACTTCATGCAGTTGA
TCCATGATGACTCTCTCACCTTTAAGGAGGACATCCAGAAAGCACAAGTTTCTGGCCAGGGGGACAGTCT
TCACGAGCACATCGCTAATCTTGCAGGTAGCCCAGCTATCAAAAAGGGAATACTGCAGACCGTTAAGGTC
GTGGATGAACTCGTCAAAGTAATGGGAAGGCATAAGCCCGAGAATATCGTTATCGAGATGGCCCGAGAGA
ACCAAACTACCCAGAAGGGACAGAAGAACAGTAGGGAAAGGATGAAGAGGATTGAAGAGGGTATAAAAGA
ACTGGGGTCCCAAATCCTTAAGGAACACCCAGTTGAAAACACCCAGCTTCAGAATGAGAAGCTCTACCTG
TACTACCTGCAGAACGGCAGGGACATGTACGTGGATCAGGAACTGGACATCAATCGGCTCTCCGACTACG
ACGTGGATGCTATCGTGCCCCAGTCTTTTCTCAAAGATGATTCTATTGATAATAAAGTGTTGACAAGATC
CGATAAAAATAGAGGGAAGAGTGATAACGTCCCCTCAGAAGAAGTTGTCAAGAAAATGAAAAATTATTGG
CGGCAGCTGCTGAACGCCAAACTGATCACACAACGGAAGTTCGATAATCTGACTAAGGCTGAACGAGGTG
GCCTGTCTGAGTTGGATAAAGCCGGCTTCATCAAAAGGCAGCTTGTTGAGACACGCCAGATCACCAAGCA
CGTGGCCCAAATTCTCGATTCACGCATGAACACCAAGTACGATGAAAATGACAAACTGATTCGAGAGGTG
AAAGTTATTACTCTGAAGTCTAAGCTGGTCTCAGATTTCAGAAAGGACTTTCAGTTTTATAAGGTGAGAG
AGATCAACAATTACCACCATGCGCATGATGCCTACCTGAATGCAGTGGTAGGCACTGCACTTATCAAAAA
ATATCCCAAGCTTGAATCTGAATTTGTTTACGGAGACTATAAAGTGTACGATGTTAGGAAAATGATCGCA
AAGTCTGAGCAGGAAATAGGCAAGGCCACCGCTAAGTACTTCTTTTACAGCAATATTATGAATTTTTTCA
AGACCGAGATTACACTGGCCAATGGAGAGATTCGGAAGCGACCACTTATCGAAACAAACGGAGAAACAGG
AGAAATCGTGTGGGACAAGGGTAGGGATTTCGCGACAGTCCGGAAGGTCCTGTCCATGCCGCAGGTGAAC
ATCGTTAAAAAGACCGAAGTACAGACCGGAGGCTTCTCCAAGGAAAGTATCCTCCCGAAAAGGAACAGCG
ACAAGCTGATCGCACGCAAAAAAGATTGGGACCCCAAGAAATACGGCGGATTCGATTCTCCTACAGTCGC
TTACAGTGTACTGGTTGTGGCCAAAGTGGAGAAAGGGAAGTCTAAAAAACTCAAAAGCGTCAAGGAACTG
CTGGGCATCACAATCATGGAGCGATCAAGCTTCGAAAAAAACCCCATCGACTTTCTCGAGGCGAAAGGAT
ATAAAGAGGTCAAAAAAGACCTCATCATTAAGCTTCCCAAGTACTCTCTCTTTGAGCTTGAAAACGGCCG
GAAACGAATGCTCGCTAGTGCGGGCGAGCTGCAGAAAGGTAACGAGCTGGCACTGCCCTCTAAATACGTT
AATTTCTTGTATCTGGCCAGCCACTATGAAAAGCTCAAAGGGTCTCCCGAAGATAATGAGCAGAAGCAGC
TGTTCGTGGAACAACACAAACACTACCTTGATGAGATCATCGAGCAAATAAGCGAATTCTCCAAAAGAGT
GATCCTCGCCGACGCTAACCTCGATAAGGTGCTTTCTGCTTACAATAAGCACAGGGATAAGCCCATCAGG
GAGCAGGCAGAAAACATTATCCACTTGTTTACTCTGACCAACTTGGGCGCGCCTGCAGCCTTCAAGTACT
TCGACACCACCATAGACAGAAAGCGGTACACCTCTACGAAGGAGGTCCTGGACGCCACACTGATTCATCA
GTCAATTACGGGGCTCTATGAAACAAGAATCGACCTCTCTCAGCTCGGTGGAGACAGCAGGGCTGACCCC
AAGAAGAAGAGGAAGGTGGGAGCTAGCGACTACAAAGACGATGACGACAAGGGAAGCCGAGAGGACTGGC
CCTCCCGGCTCCAGATGTTCTTCGCTAATAACCACGACCAGGAATTTGACCCTCCAAAGGTTTACCCACC
TGTCCCAGCTGAGAAGAGGAAGCCCATCCGGGTGCTGTCTCTCTTTGATGGAATCGCTACAGGGCTCCTG
GTGCTGAAGGACTTGGGCATTCAGGTGGACCGCTACATTGCCTCGGAGGTGTGTGAGGACTCCATCACGG
TGGGCATGGTGCGGCACCAGGGGAAGATCATGTACGTCGGGGACGTCCGCAGCGTCACACAGAAGCATAT
CCAGGAGTGGGGCCCATTCGATCTGGTGATTGGGGGCAGTCCCTGCAATGACCTCTCCATCGTCAACCCT
GCTCGCAAGGGCCTCTACGAGGGCACTGGCCGGCTCTTCTTTGAGTTCTACCGCCTCCTGCATGATGCGC
GGCCCAAGGAGGGAGATGATCGCCCCTTCTTCTGGCTCTTTGAGAATGTGGTGGCCATGGGCGTTAGTGA
CAAGAGGGACATCTCGCGATTTCTCGAGTCCAACCCTGTGATGATTGATGCCAAAGAAGTGTCAGCTGCA
CACAGGGCCCGCTACTTCTGGGGTAACCTTCCCGGTATGAACAGGCCGTTGGCATCCACTGTGAATGATA
AGCTGGAGCTGCAGGAGTGTCTGGAGCATGGCAGGATAGCCAAGTTCAGCAAAGTGAGGACCATTACTAC
GAGGTCAAACTCCATAAAGCAGGGCAAAGACCAGCATTTTCCTGTCTTCATGAATGAGAAAGAGGACATC
TTATGGTGCACTGAAATGGAAAGGGTATTTGGTTTCCCAGTCCACTATACTGACGTCTCCAACATGAGCC
GCTTGGCGAGGCAGAGACTGCTGGGCCGGTCATGGAGCGTGCCAGTCATCCGCCACCTCTTCGCTCCGCT
GAAGGAGTATTTTGCGTGTGTGTAAACCGGTCTAGCTAAGAATTCGATATCAAGCTTATCGATAATCAAC
CTCTGGATTACAAAATTTGTGAAAGATTGACTGGTATTCTTAACTATGTTGCTCCTTTTACGCTATGTGG
ATACGCTGCTTTAATGCCTTTGTATCATGCTATTGCTTCCCGTATGGCTTTCATTTTCTCCTCCTTGTAT
AAATCCTGGTTGCTGTCTCTTTATGAGGAGTTGTGGCCCGTTGTCAGGCAACGTGGCGTGGTGTGCACTG
TGTTTGCTGACGCAACCCCCACTGGTTGGGGCATTGCCACCACCTGTCAGCTCCTTTCCGGGACTTTCGC
TTTCCCCCTCCCTATTGCCACGGCGGAACTCATCGCCGCCTGCCTTGCCCGCTGCTGGACAGGGGCTCGG
CTGTTGGGCACTGACAATTCCGTGGTGTTGTCGGGGAAATCATCGTCCTTTCCTTGGCTGCTCGCCTGTG
TTGCCACCTGGATTCTGCGCGGGACGTCCTTCTGCTACGTCCCTTCGGCCCTCAATCCAGCGGACCTTCC
TTCCCGCGGCCTGCTGCCGGCTCTGCGGCCTCTTCCGCGTCTTCGCCTTCGCCCTCAGACGAGTCGGATC
TCCCTTTGGGCCGCCTCCCCGCATCGATACCGTCGACCTCGAGACCTAGAAAAACATGGAGCAATCACAA
GTAGCAATACAGCAGCTACCAATGCTGATTGTGCCTGGCTAGAAGCACAAGAGGAGGAGGAGGTGGGTTT
TCCAGTCACACCTCAGGTACCTTTAAGACCAATGACTTACAAGGCAGCTGTAGATCTTAGCCACTTTTTA
AAAGAAAAGGGGGGACTGGAAGGGCTAATTCACTCCCAACGAAGACAAGATATCCTTGATCTGTGGATCT
ACCACACACAAGGCTACTTCCCTGATTGGCAGAACTACACACCAGGGCCAGGGATCAGATATCCACTGAC
CTTTGGATGGTGCTACAAGCTAGTACCAGTTGAGCAAGAGAAGGTAGAAGAAGCCAATGAAGGAGAGAAC
ACCCGCTTGTTACACCCTGTGAGCCTGCATGGGATGGATGACCCGGAGAGAGAAGTATTAGAGTGGAGGT
TTGACAGCCGCCTAGCATTTCATCACATGGCCCGAGAGCTGCATCCGGACTGTACTGGGTCTCTCTGGTT
AGACCAGATCTGAGCCTGGGAGCTCTCTGGCTAACTAGGGAACCCACTGCTTAAGCCTCAATAAAGCTTG
CCTTGAGTGCTTCAAGTAGTGTGTGCCCGTCTGTTGTGTGACTCTGGTAACTAGAGATCCCTCAGACCCT
TTTAGTCAGTGTGGAAAATCTCTAGCAGGGCCCGTTTAAACCCGCTGATCAGCCTCGACTGTGCCTTCTA
GTTGCCAGCCATCTGTTGTTTGCCCCTCCCCCGTGCCTTCCTTGACCCTGGAAGGTGCCACTCCCACTGT
CCTTTCCTAATAAAATGAGGAAATTGCATCGCATTGTCTGAGTAGGTGTCATTCTATTCTGGGGGGTGGG
GTGGGGCAGGACAGCAAGGGGGAGGATTGGGAAGACAATAGCAGGCATGCTGGGGATGCGGTGGGCTCTA
TGGCTTCTGAGGCGGAAAGAACCAGCTGGGGCTCTAGGGGGTATCCCC
[124 nt withheld, positions 10619-10742]
C
[91 nt withheld, positions 10744-10834]
A
[49 nt withheld, positions 10836-10884]
CCTTTGACGTTGGAGTCCACGTTCTTT
[37 nt withheld, positions 10912-10948]
ACCCTATCTCGGTCTATTCTTTTGATTTATAAGGGATTTTGCCGATTTCGGCCTATTGGTTAAAAAATGA
GCTGATTTAACAAAAATTTAACGCGAATTAATTCTGTGGAATGTGTGTCAGTTAGGGTGTGGAAAGTCCC
CAGGCTCCCCAGCAGGCAGAAGTATGCAAAGCATGCATCTCAATTAGTCAGCAACCAGGTGTGGAAAGTC
CCCAGGCTCCCCAGCAGGCAGAAGTATGCAAAGCATGCATCTCAATTAGTCAGCAACCATAGTCCCGCCC
CTAACTCCGCCCATCCCGCCCCTAACTCCGCCCAGTTCCGCCCATTCTCCGCCCCATGGCTGACTAATTT
TTTTTATTTATGCAGAGGCCGAGGCCGCCTCTGCCTCTGAGCTATTCCAGAAGTAGTGAGGAGGCTTTTT
TGGAGGCCTAGGCTTTTGCAAAAAGCTCCCGGGAGCTTGTATATCCATTTTCGGATCTGATCAGCACGTG
TTGACAATTAATCATCGGCATAGTATATCGGCATAGTATAATACGACAAGGTGAGGAACTAAACCATGGC
CAAGTTGACCAGTGCCGTTCCGGTGCTCACCGCGCGCGACGTCGCCGGAGCGGTCGAGTTCTGGACCGAC
CGGCTCGGGTTCTCCCGGGACTTCGTGGAGGACGACTTCGCCGGTGTGGTCCGGGACGACGTGACCCTGT
TCATCAGCGCGGTCCAGGACCAGGTGGTGCCGGACAACACCCTGGCCTGGGTGTGGGTGCGCGGCCTGGA
CGAGCTGTACGCCGAGTGGTCGGAGGTCGTGTCCACGAACTTCCGGGACGCCTCCGGGCCGGCCATGACC
GAGATCGGCGAGCAGCCGTGGGGGCGGGAGTTCGCCCTGCGCGACCCGGCCGGCAACTGCGTGCACTTCG
TGGCCGAGGAGCAGGACTGACACGTGCTACGAGATTTCGATTCCACCGCCGCCTTCTATGAAAGGTTGGG
CTTCGGAATCGTTTTCCGGGACGCCGGCTGGATGATCCTCCAGCGCGGGGATCTCATGCTGGAGTTCTTC
GCCCACCCCAACTTGTTTATTGCAGCTTATAATGGTTACAAATAAAGCAATAGCATCACAAATTTCACAA
ATAAAGCATTTTTTTCACTGCATTCTAGTTGTGGTTTGTCCAAACTCATCAATGTATCTTATCATGTCTG
TATACCGTCGACCTCTAGCTAGAGCTTGGCGTAATCATGGTCATAGCTGTTTCCTGTGTGAAATTGTTAT
CCGCTCACAATTCCACACAACATACGAGCCGGAAGCATAAAGTGTAAAGCCTGGGGTGCCTAATGAGTGA
GCTAACTCACATTAATTGCGTTGCGCTCACTGCCCGCTTTCCAGTCGGGAAACCTGTCGTGCCAGCTGCA
TTAATGAATCGGCCAACGCGCGGGGAGAGGCGGTTTGCGTATTGGGCGCTCTTCCGCTTCCTCGCTCACT
GACTCGCTGCGCTCGGTCGTTCGGCTGCGGCGAGCGGTATCAGCTCACTCAAAGGCGGTAATACGGTTAT
CCACAGAATCAGGGGATAACGCAGGAAAGAACATGTGAGCAAAAGGCCAGCAAAAGGCCAGGAACCGTAA
AAAGGCCGCGTTGCTGGCGTTTTTCCATAGGCTCCGCCCCCCTGACGAGCATCACAAAAATCGACGCTCA
AGTCAGAGGTGGCGAAACCCGACAGGACTATAAAGATACCAGGCGTTTCCCCCTGGAAGCTCCCTCGTGC
GCTCTCCTGTTCCGACCCTGCCGCTTACCGGATACCTGTCCGCCTTTCTCCCTTCGGGAAGCGTGGCGCT
TTCTCATAGCTCACGCTGTAGGTATCTCAGTTCGGTGTAGGTCGTTCGCTCCAAGCTGGGCTGTGTGCAC
GAACCCCCCGTTCAGCCCGACCGCTGCGCCTTATCCGGTAACTATCGTCTTGAGTCCAACCCGGTAAGAC
ACGACTTATCGCCACTGGCAGCAGCCACTGGTAACAGGATTAGCAGAGCGAGGTATGTAGGCGGTGCTAC
AGAGTTCTTGAAGTGGTGGCCTAACTACGGCTACACTAGAAGAACAGTATTTGGTATCTGCGCTCTGCTG
AAGCCAGTTACCTTCGGAAAAAGAGTTGGTAGCTCTTGATCCGGCAAACAAACCACCGCTGGTAGCGGTG
GTTTTTTTGTTTGCAAGCAGCAGATTACGCGCAGAAAAAAAGGATCTCAAGAAGATCCTTTGATCTTTTC
TACGGGGTCTGACGCTCAGTGGAACGAAAACTCACGTTAAGGGATTTTGGTCATGAGATTATCAAAAAGG
ATCTTCACCTAGATCCTTTTAAATTAAAAATGAAGTTTTAAATCAATCTAAAGTATATATGAGTAAACTT
GGTCTGACAGTTACCAATGCTTAATCAGTGAGGCACCTATCTCAGCGATCTGTCTATTTCGTTCATCCAT
AGTTGCCTGACTCCCCGTCGTGTAGATAACTACGATACGGGAGGGCTTACCATCTGGCCCCAGTGCTGCA
ATGATACCGCGAGACCCACGCTCACCGGCTCCAGATTTATCAGCAATAAACCAGCCAGCCGGAAGGGCCG
AGCGCAGAAGTGGTCCTGCAACTTTATCCGCCTCCATCCAGTCTATTAATTGTTGCCGGGAAGCTAGAGT
AAGTAGTTCGCCAGTTAATAGTTTGCGCAACGTTGTTGCCATTGCTACAGGCATCGTGGTGTCACGCTCG
TCGTTTGGTATGGCTTCATTCAGCTCCGGTTCCCAACGATCAAGGCGAGTTACATGATCCCCCATGTTGT
GCAAAAAAGCGGTTAGCTCCTTCGGTCCTCCGATCGTTGTCAGAAGTAAGTTGGCCGCAGTGTTATCACT
CATGGTTATGGCAGCACTGCATAATTCTCTTACTGTCATGCCATCCGTAAGATGCTTTTCTGTGACTGGT
GAGTACTCAACCAAGTCATTCTGAGAATAGTGTATGCGGCGACCGAGTTGCTCTTGCCCGGCGTCAATAC
GGGATAATACCGCGCCACATAGCAGAACTTTAAAAGTGCTCATCATTGGAAAACGTTCTTCGGGGCGAAA
ACTCTCAAGGATCTTACCGCTGTTGAGATCCAGTTCGATGTAACCCACTCGTGCACCCAACTGATCTTCA
GCATCTTTTACTTTCACCAGCGTTTCTGGGTGAGCAAAAACAGGAAGGCAAAATGCCGCAAAAAAGGGAA
TAAGGGCGACACGGAAATGTTGAATACTCATACTCTTCCTTTTTCAATATTATTGAAGCATTTATCAGGG
TTATTGTCTCATGAGCGGATACATATTTGAATGTATTTAGAAAAATAAACAAATAGGGGTTCCGCGCACA
TTTCCCCGAAAAGTGCCACCTGAC
