>Addgene plasmid #78256 | pCMV-dCas9-D3A | addgene partial sequence | sequence record 148277 | hUBCpro-F 5'-TGAAGCTCCGGTTTTGAACT-3'
TTTGTGAAGTTTTTTAGGCACCTTTTGAAATGTAATCATTTGGGTCAATATGTAATTTTCAGTGTTAGAC
TAGTAAATTGTCCGCTAAATTCTGGCCGTTTTTGGCTTTTTTGTTAGACGAAGCTTGGGCTGCAGGTCGA
CTCTAGAGGATCCGCCACCATGGACAAGAAGTACTCCATTGGGCTCGCTATCGGCACAAACAGCGTCGGC
TGGGCCGTCATTACGGACGAGTACAAGGTGCCGAGCAAAAAATTCAAAGTTCTGGGCAATACCGATCGCC
ACAGCATAAAGAAGAACCTCATTGGCGCCCTCCTGTTCGACTCCGGGGAGACGGCCGAAGCCACGCGGCT
CAAAAGAACAGCACGGCGCAGATATACCCGCAGAAAGAATCGGATCTGCTACCTGCAGGAGATCTTTAGT
AATGAGATAGCTAAGGTGGATGACTCTTTCTTCCATAGGCTGGAGGAGTCCTTTTTGGTGGAGGAGGATA
AAAAGCACGAGCGCCACCCAATCTTTGGCAATATCGTGGACGAGGTGGCGTACCATGAAAAGTACCCAAC
CATATATCATCTGAGGAAGAAGCTTGTAGACAGTACTGATAAGGCTGACTTGCGGTTGATCTATCTCGCG
CTGGCGCATATGATCAAATTTCGGGGACACTTCCTCATCGAGGGGGACCTGAACCCAGACAACAGCGATG
TCGACAAACTCTTTATCCAACTGGTTCAGACTTACAATCAGCTTTTCGAAGAGAACCCGATCAACGCATC
CGGAGTTGACGCCAAAGCAATCCTGAGCGCTAGGCTGTCCAAATCCCGGCGGCTCGAAAACCTCATCGCA
CAGCTCCCTGGGGAGAAGAAGAACGGCCTGTTTGGTAATCTTATCGCCCTGTCACTCGGGCTGACCCCCA
ACTTTAAATCTAACTTCGACCTGGCCGAAGATGCCAAGCTTCAACTGAGCAAAGACACCTACGATGATGA
TCTCGACAATCTGCTGGCCCAG
