>Addgene plasmid #78256 | pCMV-dCas9-D3A | addgene partial sequence | sequence record 148278 | WPRE-R 5'-CATAGCGTAAAAGGAGCAACA-3'
ATCTTTCACAAATTTTGTAATCCAGAGGTTGATTATCGATAAGCTTGATATCGAATTCTTAGCTAGACCG
GTTTACACACACGCAAAATACTCCTTCAGCGGAGCGAAGAGGTGGCGGATGACTGGCACGCTCCATGACC
GGCCCAGCAGTCTCTGCCTCGCCAAGCGGCTCATGTTGGAGACGTCAGTATAGTGGACTGGGAAACCAAA
TACCCTTTCCATTTCAGTGCACCATAAGATGTCCTCTTTCTCATTCATGAAGACAGGAAAATGCTGGTCT
TTGCCCTGCTTTATGGAGTTTGACCTCGTAGTAATGGTCCTCACTTTGCTGAACTTGGCTATCCTGCCAT
GCTCCAGACACTCCTGCAGCTCCAGCTTATCATTCACAGTGGATGCCAACGGCCTGTTCATACCGGGAAG
GTTACCCCAGAAGTAGCGGGCCCTGTGTGCAGCTGACACTTCTTTGGCATCAATCATCACAGGGTTGGAC
TCGAGAAATCGCGAGATGTCCCTCTTGTCACTAACGCCCATGGCCACCACATTCTCAAAGAGCCAGAAGA
AGGGGCGATCATCTCCCTCCTTGGGCCGCGCATCATGCAGGAGGCGGTAGAACTCAAAGAAGAGCCGGCC
AGTGCCCTCGTAGAGGCCCTTGCGAGCAGGGTTGACGATGGAGAGGTCATTGCAGGGACTGCCCCCAATC
ACCAGATCGAATGGG
