>Addgene plasmid #78256 | pCMV-dCas9-D3A | addgene partial sequence | sequence record 149226 | hDNMT3A-F 5'-ctgcagccttcaagtacttcgacacc-3'
ACCTCTACGAAGGAGGTCCTGGACGCCACACTGATTCATCAGTCAATTACGGGGCTCTATGAAACAAGAA
TCGACCTCTCTCAGCTCGGTGGAGACAGCAGGGCTGACCCCAAGAAGAAGAGGAAGGTGGGAGCTAGCGA
CTACAAAGACGATGACGACAAGGGAAGCCGAGAGGACTGGCCCTCCCGGCTCCAGATGTTCTTCGCTAAT
AACCACGACCAGGAATTTGACCCTCCAAAGGTTTACCCACCTGTCCCAGCTGAGAAGAGGAAGCCCATCC
GGGTGCTGTCTCTCTTTGATGGAATCGCTACAGGGCTCCTGGTGCTGAAGGACTTGGGCATTCAGGTGGA
CCGCTACATTGCCTCGGAGGTGTGTGAGGACTCCATCACGGTGGGCATGGTGCGGCACCAGGGGAAGATC
ATGTACGTCGGGGACGTCCGCAGCGTCACACAGAAGCATATCCAGGAGTGGGGCCCATTCGATCTGGTGA
TTGGGGGCAGTCCCTGCAATGACCTCTCCATCGTCAACCCTGCTCGCAAGGGCCTCTACGAGGGCACTGG
CCGGCTCTTCTTTGAGTTCTACCGCCTCCTGCATGATGCGCGGCCCAAGGAGGGAGATGATCGCCCCTTC
TTCTGGCTCTTTGAGAATGTGGTGGCCATGGGCGTTAGTGACAAGAGGGACATCTCGCGATTTCTCGAGT
CCAACCCTGTGATGATTGATGCCAAAGAAGTGTCAGCTGCACACAGGGCCCGCTACTTCTGGGGTAACCT
TCCCGGTATGAACAGGCCGTTGGCATCCACTGTGAATGATAAGCTGGAGCTGCAGGAGTGTCTGGAGCAT
GGCAGGATAGCCAAGTTCAGCAAAGTGAGGACCATTACTACGAGGTC
